Addgene plasmid #58902: pBabe-Kras G12D
Purpose: Expresses human Kras with a G12D Mutation
Depositing lab: Channing Der. Depositing organization: University of North Carolina at Chapel Hill.
Backbone
  Vector backbone: pBabe-puro
  Backbone manufacturer: unknown
  Backbone size w/o insert (bp): 5169
  Total vector size (bp): 5906
  Vector type: Mammalian Expression, Retroviral
  Selectable markers: Puromycin
Growth in bacteria
  Bacterial resistance: Ampicillin, 100 μg/mL
  Growth temperature: 37°C
  Growth strain: DH5alpha
  Copy number: Unknown
Gene/Insert
  Gene/Insert name: KRAS (alt names: K-Ras2A; RASK2)
  Species: H. sapiens (human)
  Insert size (bp): 600
  Mutation: G12D mutation
  GenBank ID: NM_004985.4 NP_004976.2
  Entrez Gene: KRAS (a.k.a. 'C-K-RAS, C-K-RAS, CFC2, K-RAS2A, K-RAS2B, K-RAS4A, K-RAS4B, K-Ras, K-Ras 2, KI-RAS, KRAS1, KRAS2, NS, NS3, OES, RALD, RASK2, c-Ki-ras, c-Ki-ras2)
  Tag / fusion protein: HA (N terminal on insert)
Terms and licenses: Academic/Nonprofit Terms; Industry Terms: Not Available to Industry
How to cite: pBabe-Kras G12D was a gift from Channing Der (Addgene plasmid # 58902 ; http://n2t.net/addgene:58902 ; RRID:Addgene_58902)
