[The description below was written by a language model from this plasmid's Addgene catalogue record and pLannotate feature annotations shown in this document.]
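Description:
pBabe-Kras G12D is a Moloney murine leukemia virus-based retroviral expression vector built on the pBabe-puro backbone, designed to deliver an oncogenic form of human KRAS into mammalian cells. It is propagated in E. coli through a high-copy ColE1/pUC-type origin and selected with ampicillin via the β-lactamase gene and its native promoter. The catalogue lists a total size of about 5.9 kb, whereas the sequenced record annotated here is 5,683 nt, so the two figures do not agree exactly.

The retroviral cassette lies on the reverse strand of the annotated record. It is bounded by MoMLV long terminal repeats. The 5' LTR is followed by a packaging signal (annotated as an MESV Ψ fragment) and a truncated gag segment lacking its start codon, which together promote efficient encapsidation of the viral RNA when the plasmid is introduced into a packaging cell line. No separate promoter is annotated upstream of the insert, consistent with the usual pBabe arrangement in which the 5' LTR drives transcription of the gene of interest. The insert is the human KRAS coding sequence carrying the G12D substitution, an activating mutation, with an N-terminal HA epitope; the annotation detects this as a short fragment matching a 3xHA feature, consistent with a single HA tag for detection by immunoblotting or immunoprecipitation. Downstream, an SV40 enhancer/early promoter drives puromycin N-acetyltransferase, allowing selection of stably transduced cells. A short lacI fragment is a backbone remnant. The construct is suited to stable expression of mutant KRAS in mammalian cells, although the record does not specify particular applications.
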