Features (pLannotate 1.2.2; 13 found; start..end, strand, type, name):
      2..54      +  CDS            lacI (fragment): lac repressor; lacI; The lac repressor binds to the lac operator to inhibit transcription in E. coli. This inhibition can be relieved by adding lactose or isopropyl-β-D-thiogalactopyranoside (IPTG).
    120..589     -  LTR            LTR: long terminal repeat from Moloney murine leukemia virus
    590..711     -  LTR            3' LTR (ΔU3) (fragment): self-inactivating 3' long terminal repeat (LTR) from Moloney murine leukemia virus
    810..1409    -  CDS            PuroR: puromycin N-acetyltransferase; pac from Streptomyces alboniger; confers resistance to puromycin
   1419..1748    -  promoter       SV40 promoter: SV40 enhancer and early promoter
   1765..2331    -  CDS            K-Ras: human small GTPase proto-oncoprotein
   2359..2382    -  CDS            3xHA (fragment): three tandem HA epitope tags
   2408..2824    -  CDS            gag (truncated): truncated Moloney murine leukemia virus (MMLV) gag gene lacking the start codon
   2891..3165    -  misc_feature   MESV Ψ (fragment): packaging signal of murine embryonic stem cell virus
   3289..3758    -  LTR            LTR: long terminal repeat from Moloney murine leukemia virus
   3789..3893    +  promoter       AmpR promoter: bla
   3894..4754    +  CDS            AmpR: β-lactamase; bla; confers resistance to ampicillin, carbenicillin, and related antibiotics
   4914..5502    +  rep_origin     ori: high-copy-number ColE1/pMB1/pBR322/pUC origin of replication
>Addgene plasmid #58902 | pBabe-Kras G12D | addgene full sequence | sequence record 243323 | Addgene NGS Result
AGCGCCCAATACGCAAACCGCCTCTCCCCGCGCGTTGGCCGATTCATTAATGCAACTATGGCCATTTAAT
GTAAATACTTAAGAAAAAAAACCAAATTAATTTTGATACATGCTGCATGTGAAAGACCCCCGCTGACGGG
TAGTCAATCACTCAGAGGAGACCCTCCCAAGGAACAGCGAGACCACAAGTCGGATGCAACTGCAAGAGGG
TTTATTGGATACACGGGTACCCGGGCGACTCAGTCAATCGGAGGACTGGCGCCCCGAGTGAGGGGTTGTG
GGCTCTTTTATTGAGCTCGGGGAGCAGAAGCGCGCGAACAGAAGCGAGAAGCGAACTGATTGGTTAGTTC
AAATAAGGCACAGGGTCATTTCAGGTCCTTGGGGCACCCTGGAAACATCTGATGGTTCTCTAGAAACTGC
TGAGGGCTGGACCGCATCTGGGGACCATCTGTTCTTGGCCCTGAGCCGGGGCAGGAACTGCTTACCACAG
ATATCCTGTTTGGCCCATATTCAGCTGTTCCATCTGTTCTTGGCCCTGAGCCGGGGCAGGAACTGCTTAC
CACAGATATCCTGTTTGGCCCATATTCAGCTGTTCCATCTGTTCCTGACCTTGATCTGAACTTCTCTATT
CTCAGTTATGTATTTTTCCATGCCTTGCAAAATGGCGTTACTTAAGCTAGCTTGCCAAACCTACAGGTGG
GGTCTTTCATTCCCCCCTTTTTCTGGAGACTAAATAAAATCTTTTATTTTATCGATGCATGGGGTCGTGC
GCTCCTTTCGGTCGGGCGCTGCGGGTCGTGGGGCGGGCGTCAGGCACCGGGCTTGCGGGTCATGCACCAG
GTGCGCGGTCCTTCGGGCACCTCGACGTCGGCGGTGACGGTGAAGCCGAGCCGCTCGTAGAAGGGGAGGT
TGCGGGGCGCGGAGGTCTCCAGGAAGGCGGGCACCCCGGCGCGCTCGGCCGCCTCCACTCCGGGGAGCAC
GACGGCGCTGCCCAGACCCTTGCCCTGGTGGTCGGGCGAGACGCCGACGGTGGCCAGGAACCACGCGGGC
TCCTTGGGCCGGTGCGGCGCCAGGAGGCCTTCCATCTGTTGCTGCGCGGCCAGCCGGGAACCGCTCAACT
CGGCCATGCGCGGGCCGATCTCGGCGAACACCGCCCCCGCTTCGACGCTCTCCGGCGTGGTCCAGACCGC
CACCGCGGCGCCGTCGTCCGCGACCCACACCTTGCCGATGTCGAGCCCGACGCGCGTGAGGAAGAGTTCT
TGCAGCTCGGTGACCCGCTCGATGTGGCGGTCCGGATCGACGGTGTGGCGCGTGGCGGGGTAGTCGGCGA
ACGCGGCGGCGAGGGTGCGTACGGCCCTGGGGACGTCGTCGCGGGTGGCGAGGCGCACCGTGGGCTTGTA
CTCGGTCATGGTAAGCTTTTTGCAAAAGCCTAGGCCTCCAAAAAAGCCTCCTCACTACTTCTGGAATAGC
TCAGAGGCCGAGGCGGCCTCGGCCTCTGCATAAATAAAAAAAATTAGTCAGCCATGGGGCGGAGAATGGG
CGGAACTGGGCGGAGTTAGGGGCGGGATGGGCGGAGTTAGGGGCGGGACTATGGTTGCTGACTAATTGAG
ATGCATGCTTTGCATACTTCTGCCTGCTGGGGAGCCTGGGGACTTTCCACACCTGGTTGCTGACTAATTG
AGATGCATGCTTTGCATACTTCTGCCTGCTGGGGAGCCTGGGGACTTTCCACACCCTAACTGACACACAT
TCCACAGGGTCGACTTACATAATTACACACTTTGTCTTTGACTTCTTTTTCTTCTTTTTACCATCTTTGC
TCATCTTTTCTTTATGTTTTCGAATTTCTCGAACTAATGTATAGAAGGCATCATCAACACCCTGTCTTGT
CTTTGCTGATGTTTCAATAAAAGGAATTCCATAACTTCTTGCTAAGTCCTGAGCCTGTTTTGTGTCTACT
GTTCTGGAAGGCAAATCACATTTATTTCCTACTAGGACCATAGGTACATCTTCAGAGTCCTTAACTCTTT
TAATTTGTTCTCTATAATGGTGAATATCTTCAAATGATTTAGTATTATTTATGGCAAATACACAAAGAAA
GCCCTCCCCAGTCCTCATGTACTGGTCCCTCATTGCACTGTACTCCTCTTGACCTGCTGTGTCGAGAATA
TCCAAGAGACAGGTTTCTCCATCAATTACTACTTGCTTCCTGTAGGAATCCTCTATTGTTGGATCATATT
CGTCCACAAAATGATTCTGAATTAGCTGTATCGTCAAGGCACTCTTGCCTACGCCGTCAGCTCCAACTAC
CACAAGTTTATATTCAGTCATGGTGGATCCAGAGGGTCCTCCAAGTGAGGCATAGTCGGGCACATCATAT
GGATAACTTGAAGCCATTGATCCGGCCGGCGCCTAGAGAAGGAGTGAGGGCTGGATAAAGGGAGGATCGA
GGCGGGGTCGAACGAGGAGGTTCAAGGGGGAGAGACGGGGCGGATGGAGGAAGAGGAGGCGGAGGCTTAG
GGTGTACAAAGGGCTTGACCCAGGGAGGGGGGTCAAAAGCCAAGGCTTCCCAGGTCACGATGTAGGGGAC
CTGGTCTGGGTGTCCATGCGGGCCAGGTGAAAAGACCTTGATCTTAACCTGGGTGATGAGGTCTCGGTTA
AAGGTGCCGTCTCGCGGCCATCCGACGTTAAAGGTTGGCCATTCTGCAGAGCAGAAGGTAACCCAACGTC
TCTTCTTGACATCTACCGACTGGTTGTGAGCGATCCGCTCGACATCTTTCCAGTGACCTAAGGTCAAACT
TAAGGGAGTGGTAACAGTCTGGCCCTAATTTTCAGACAAATACAGAAACACAGTCAGACAGAGACAACAC
AGAACGATGCTGCAGCGCTGCAGCAGACAAGACGCGCGGCTTCGGTTCCAAACCGAAAGCAAAAATTCAG
ACGGAGGCGGGAACTGTTTTAGGTTCTCGTCTCCTACCAGAACCACATATCCTGACGGGGTCGGATTCCA
CATCGACTCCCTTCCTCAGGTCGGGCCACAAAAACGGCCCCCAAAGTCCCTGGGACGTCTCCCAGGGTTG
CGGCCGGGTGTTCAGAACTCGTCAGTTCCACCACGGGTCCGCCAGATACAGAGCTAGTTAGCTAACTAGT
ACCGACGCAGGCGCATAAAATCAGTCATAGACACTAGACAATCGGACAGACACAGATAAGTTGCTGGCCA
GCTTGCCTCCCGGTGGTGGGTCGGTGGTCCCTGGGCAGGGGTCTCCCGATCCCGGACGAGCCCCCAAATG
AAAGACCCCCGCTGACGGGTAGTCAATCACTCAGAGGAGACCCTCCCAAGGAACAGCGAGACCACAAGTC
GGATGCAACTGCAAGAGGGTTTATTGGATACACGGGTACCCGGGCGACTCAGTCAATCGGAGGACTGGCG
CCCCGAGTGAGGGGTTGTGGGCTCTTTTATTGAGCTCGGGGAGCAGAAGCGCGCGAACAGAAGCGAGAAG
CGAACTGATTGGTTAGTTCAAATAAGGCACAGGGTCATTTCAGGTCCTTGGGGCACCCTGGAAACATCTG
ATGGTTCTCTAGAAACTGCTGAGGGCTGGACCGCATCTGGGGACCATCTGTTCTTGGCCCTGAGCCGGGG
CAGGAACTGCTTACCACAGATATCCTGTTTGGCCCATATTCAGCTGTTCCATCTGTTCTTGGCCCTGAGC
CGGGGCAGGAACTGCTTACCACAGATATCCTGTTTGGCCCATATTCAGGCTGCAGGTGGCACTTTTCGGG
GAAATGTGCGCGGAACCCCTATTTGTTTATTTTTCTAAATACATTCAAATATGTATCCGCTCATGAGACA
ATAACCCTGATAAATGCTTCAATAATATTGAAAAAGGAAGAGTATGAGTATTCAACATTTCCGTGTCGCC
CTTATTCCCTTTTTTGCGGCATTTTGCCTTCCTGTTTTTGCTCACCCAGAAACGCTGGTGAAAGTAAAAG
ATGCTGAAGATCAGTTGGGTGCACGAGTGGGTTACATCGAACTGGATCTCAACAGCGGTAAGATCCTTGA
GAGTTTTCGCCCCGAAGAACGTTTTCCAATGATGAGCACTTTTAAAGTTCTGCTATGTGGCGCGGTATTA
TCCCGTATTGACGCCGGGCAAGAGCAACTCGGTCGCCGCATACACTATTCTCAGAATGACTTGGTTGAGT
ACTCACCAGTCACAGAAAAGCATCTTACGGATGGCATGACAGTAAGAGAATTATGCAGTGCTGCCATAAC
CATGAGTGATAACACTGCGGCCAACTTACTTCTGACAACGATCGGAGGACCGAAGGAGCTAACCGCTTTT
TTGCACAACATGGGGGATCATGTAACTCGCCTTGATCGTTGGGAACCGGAGCTGAATGAAGCCATACCAA
ACGACGAGCGTGACACCACGATGCCTGTAGCAATGGCAACAACGTTGCGCAAACTATTAACTGGCGAACT
ACTTACTCTAGCTTCCCGGCAACAATTAATAGACTGGATGGAGGCGGATAAAGTTGCAGGACCACTTCTG
CGCTCGGCCCTTCCGGCTGGCTGGTTTATTGCTGATAAATCTGGAGCCGGTGAGCGTGGGTCTCGCGGTA
TCATTGCAGCACTGGGGCCAGATGGTAAGCCCTCCCGTATCGTAGTTATCTACACGACGGGGAGTCAGGC
AACTATGGATGAACGAAATAGACAGATCGCTGAGATAGGTGCCTCACTGATTAAGCATTGGTAACTGTCA
GACCAAGTTTACTCATATATACTTTAGATTGATTTGCGGCCGCAAAAGGATCTAGGTGAAGATCCTTTTT
GATAATCTCATGACCAAAATCCCTTAACGTGAGTTTTCGTTCCACTGAGCGTCAGACCCCGTAGAAAAGA
TCAAAGGATCTTCTTGAGATCCTTTTTTTCTGCGCGTAATCTGCTGCTTGCAAACAAAAAAACCACCGCT
ACCAGCGGTGGTTTGTTTGCCGGATCAAGAGCTACCAACTCTTTTTCCGAAGGTAACTGGCTTCAGCAGA
GCGCAGATACCAAATACTGTTCTTCTAGTGTAGCCGTAGTTAGGCCACCACTTCAAGAACTCTGTAGCAC
CGCCTACATACCTCGCTCTGCTAATCCTGTTACCAGTGGCTGCTGCCAGTGGCGATAAGTCGTGTCTTAC
CGGGTTGGACTCAAGACGATAGTTACCGGATAAGGCGCAGCGGTCGGGCTGAACGGGGGGTTCGTGCACA
CAGCCCAGCTTGGAGCGAACGACCTACACCGAACTGAGATACCTACAGCGTGAGCTATGAGAAAGCGCCA
CGCTTCCCGAAGGGAGAAAGGCGGACAGGTATCCGGTAAGCGGCAGGGTCGGAACAGGAGAGCGCACGAG
GGAGCTTCCAGGGGGAAACGCCTGGTATCTTTATAGTCCTGTCGGGTTTCGCCACCTCTGACTTGAGCGT
CGATTTTTGTGATGCTCGTCAGGGGGGCGGAGCCTATGGAAAAACGCCAGCAACGCGGCCTTTTTACGGT
TCCTGGCCTTTTGCTGGCCTTTTGCTCACATGTTCTTTCCTGCGTTATCCCCTGATTCTGTGGATAACCG
TATTACCGCCTTTGAGTGAGCTGATACCGCTCGCCGCAGCCGAACGACCGAGCGCAGCGAGTCAGTGAGC
GAGGAAGCGGAAG
