>Addgene plasmid #58902 | pBabe-Kras G12D | addgene partial sequence | sequence record 95376 | pBABE5 5'-CTTTATCCAGCCCTCAC-3'
ATCAATGGCTTCAAGTTTCCATATGATGTGCCCGACTATGCCTCACTTGGAGGACCCTCTGGATCCACCA
TGACTGAATATAAACTTGTGGTAGTTGGAGCTGACGGCGTAGGCAAGAGTGCCTTGACGATACAGCTAAT
TCAGAATCATTTTGTGGACGAATATGATCCAACAATAGAGGATTCCTACAGGAAGCAAGTAGTAATTGAT
GGAGAAACCTGTCTCTTGGATATTCTCGACACAGCAGGTCAAGAGGAGTACAGTGCAATGAGGGACCAGT
ACATGAGGACTGGGGAGGGCTTTCTTTGTGTATTTGCCATAAATAATACTAAATCATTTGAAGATATTCA
CCATTATAGAGAACAAATTAAAAGAGTTAAGGACTCTGAAGATGTACCTATGGTCCTAGTAGGAAATAAA
TGTGATTTGCCTTCCAGAACAGTAGACACAAAACAGGCTCAGGACTTAGCAAGAAGTTATGGAATTCCTT
TTATTGAAACATCAGCAAAGACAAGACAGGGTGTTGATGATGCCTTCTATACATTAGTTCGAGAAATTCG
AAAACATAAAGAAAAGATGAGCAAAGATGGTAAAAAGAAGAAAAAGAAGTCAAAGACAAAGTGTGTAATT
ATGTAAGTCGACCCTGTGGAATGTGTGTCAGTTAGGGTGTGGAAAGTCCCCAGGCTCCCCAGCAGGCAGA
AGTATGCAAAGCATGCATCTCAATTAGTCAGCAACCAGGTGTGGAAAGTCCCCAGGCTCCCCAGCAGGCA
GAAGTATGCAAAGCATGCATCTCAATTAGTCAGCAACCATAGTCCCGCCCCTAACTCCGCCCATCCCGCC
CCTAACTCCGCCCAGTTCCGCCCATTCTCCGCCCCATGGCTGACTAATTTTTTT
