>Addgene plasmid #58902 | pBabe-Kras G12D | addgene partial sequence | sequence record 95378 | SV40pro-F2 5'-CCCCATGGCTGACTAATTTTT-3'
GGCCGAGGCCGCCTCGGCCTCTGAGCTATTCCAGAAGTAGTGAGGAGGCTTTTTTGGAGGCCTAGGCTTT
TGCAAAAAGCTTACCATGACCGAGTACAAGCCCACGGTGCGCCTCGCCACCCGCGACGACGTCCCCAGGG
CCGTACGCACCCTCGCCGCCGCGTTCGCCGACTACCCCGCCACGCGCCACACCGTCGATCCGGACCGCCA
CATCGAGCGGGTCACCGAGCTGCAAGAACTCTTCCTCACGCGCGTCGGGCTCGACATCGGCAAGGTGTGG
GTCGCGGACGACGGCGCCGCGGTGGCGGTCTGGACCACGCCGGAGAGCGTCGAAGCGGGGGCGGTGTTCG
CCGAGATCGGCCCGCGCATGGCCGAGTTGAGCGGTTCCCGGCTGGCCGCGCAGCAACAGATGGAAGGCCT
CCTGGCGCCGCACCGGCCCAAGGAGCCCGCGTGGTTCCTGGCCACCGTCGGCGTCTCGCCCGACCACCAG
GGCAAGGGTCTGGGCAGCGCCGTCGTGCTCCCCGGAGTGGAGGCGGCCGAGCGCGCCGGGGTGCCCGCCT
TCCTGGAGACCTCCGCGCCCCGCAACCTCCCCTTCTACGAGCGGCTCGGCTTCACCGTCACCGCCGACGT
CGAGGTGCCCGAAGGACCGCGCACCTGGTGCATGACCCGCAAGCCCGGTGCCTGACGCCCGCCCCACGAC
CCGCAGCGCCCGACCGAAAGGAGCGCACGACCCCATGCATCGATAAAATAAAAGATTTTATTTAGTCTCC
AGAAAAAGGGGGGAATGAAAGACCCCACCTGTAGGTTTGGCAAGCTAGCTTAAGTAACGCCATTTTGCAA
GGCATGGAAAA
