>Addgene plasmid #58902 | pBabe-Kras G12D | addgene partial sequence | sequence record 158489 | pLXSN5 5'-CCCTTGAACCTCCTCGTTCGACC-3'
ATCCTCCCTTTATCCAGCCCTCACTCCTTCTCTAGGCGCCGGCCGGATCAATGGCTTCAAGTTATCCATA
TGATGTGCCCGACTATGCCTCACTTGGAGGACCCTCTGGATCCACCATGACTGAATATAAACTTGTGGTA
GTTGGAGCTGACGGCGTAGGCAAGAGTGCCTTGACGATACAGCTAATTCAGAATCATTTTGTGGACGAAT
ATGATCCAACAATAGAGGATTCCTACAGGAAGCAAGTAGTAATTGATGGAGAAACCTGTCTCTTGGATAT
TCTCGACACAGCAGGTCAAGAGGAGTACAGTGCAATGAGGGACCAGTACATGAGGACTGGGGAGGGCTTT
CTTTGTGTATTTGCCATAAATAATACTAAATCATTTGAAGATATTCACCATTATAGAGAACAAATTAAAA
GAGTTAAGGACTCTGAAGATGTACCTATGGTCCTAGTAGGAAATAAATGTGATTTGCCTTCCAGAACAGT
AGACACAAAACAGGCTCAGGACTTAGCAAGAAGTTATGGAATTCCTTTTATTGAAACATCAGCAAAGACA
AGACAGGGTGTTGATGATGCCTTCTATACATTAGTTCGAGAAATTCGAAAACATAAAGAAAAGATGAGCA
AAGATGGTAAAAAGAAGAAAAAGAAGTCAAAGACAAAGTGTGTAATTATGTAAGTCGACCCTGTGGAATG
TGTGTCAGTTAGGGTGTGGAAAGTCCCCAGGCTCCCCAGCAGGCAGAAGTATGCAAAGCATGCATCTCAA
TTAGTCAGCAACCAGGTGTGGAAAGTCCCCAGGCTCCCCAGCAGGCAGAAGTATGCAAAGCATGCATCTC
AATTAGTCAGCAACCATAGTCCCGCCCCTAACTCCGCCCATCCCGCCCCTAACTCCGCCCAGTTCCGCCC
ATTCTCCGCCCCATGGCTGACTAATTTTTTTTATTTATGCAGAGGCCGAGGCCGCCTCGGCCTCT
